Addgene plasmid #123589: pEGFP-N1-C-Fzd6
Depositing lab: Bruce Beutler. Depositing organization: University of Texas Southwestern Medical Center. Publication: LMBR1L regulates lymphopoiesis through Wnt/beta-catenin signaling. Choi JH, Zhong X, McAlpine W, Liao TC, Zhang D, Fang B, Russell J, Ludwig S, Nair-Gill E, Zhang Z, Wang KW, Misawa T, Zhan X, Choi M, Wang T, Li X, Tang M, Sun Q, Yu L, Murray AR, Moresco EMY, Beutler B. Science. 2019 May 10;364(6440). pii: 364/6440/eaau0812. doi: 10.1126/science.aau0812. PubMed 31073040.
Backbone
  Vector backbone: pEGFP-N1
  Backbone size w/o insert (bp): 4692
  Total vector size (bp): 6821
  Vector type: Mammalian Expression
Growth in bacteria
  Bacterial resistance: Kanamycin, 50 μg/mL
  Growth temperature: 37°C
  Growth strain: DH5alpha
  Copy number: Unknown
Gene/Insert
  Gene/Insert name: frizzled class receptor 6
  Species: M. musculus (mouse)
  Insert size (bp): 2129
  GenBank ID: NM_008056.3
  Entrez Gene: Fzd6 (a.k.a. Fz6)
  Tag / fusion protein: EGFP (C terminal on backbone)
  Cloning method: Ligation Independent Cloning
  Sequencing primers: 5′ GGTCTATATAAGCAGAGCTG; 3′ TTTACGTCGCCGTCCAGCTC
Terms and licenses: Academic/Nonprofit Terms; Industry Terms: Not Available to Industry
How to cite: pEGFP-N1-C-Fzd6 was a gift from Bruce Beutler (Addgene plasmid # 123589 ; http://n2t.net/addgene:123589 ; RRID:Addgene_123589)
