[The description below was written by a language model from this plasmid's Addgene catalogue record and pLannotate feature annotations shown in this document.]
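Description:
pEGFP-N1-C-Fzd6 is a 6.8 kb mammalian expression plasmid built on the pEGFP-N1 backbone and carrying the mouse frizzled class receptor 6 (Fzd6) coding sequence, inserted by ligation-independent cloning. The roughly 2.1 kb Fzd6 open reading frame sits in the remnant of the multiple cloning site directly downstream of the human cytomegalovirus immediate early enhancer and promoter. It is followed after a short linker by EGFP, so the receptor is intended to be expressed as a fusion with EGFP at its C terminus. An SV40 polyadenylation signal terminates the transcript. The small hits annotated as large T antigen, ble and bGH poly(A) fragments are probably just residual backbone sequence or annotation matches rather than functional parts.

Propagation in E. coli relies on a high-copy ColE1/pUC-type origin and kanamycin selection. The Tn5 aminoglycoside phosphotransferase (NeoR/KanR) gene is placed behind tandem bacterial (bla) and SV40 early promoters and ends in an HSV TK polyadenylation signal. The same cassette therefore confers kanamycin resistance in bacteria and G418 resistance in transfected mammalian cells, which allows stable lines to be selected. An f1 origin is also present and permits single-stranded DNA production.

Fzd6 is a receptor for Wnt proteins. The plasmid was deposited with a study of Wnt/beta-catenin signaling in lymphopoiesis, although the record does not state how the plasmid was used there. A fluorescently tagged receptor of this kind is suited to transient or stable expression in cultured mammalian cells, where the GFP moiety can be used to follow localization, abundance or protein interactions.
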