Features (pLannotate 1.2.2; 16 found; start..end, strand, type, name):
      1..304     +  enhancer       CMV enhancer: human cytomegalovirus immediate early enhancer
    305..508     +  promoter       CMV promoter: human cytomegalovirus (CMV) immediate early promoter
    531..558     +  misc_feature   MCS (fragment): multiple cloning site
    559..2685    +  CDS            Fzd6: FZD6_MOUSE - Experimental evidence at protein level: Swiss-Prot protein existence level 1. Receptor for Wnt proteins. Most of frizzled receptors are coupled to the beta-catenin canonical signaling pathway, which leads to the activation of disheveled proteins, inhibition of GSK-3 kinase, nuclear accumulation of beta-catenin and activation of Wnt target genes. A second signaling pathway involving PKC and calcium fluxes has been seen for some family members, but it is not yet clear if it represents a distinct pathway or if it can be integrated in the canonical pathway, as PKC seems to be required
   2707..3426    +  CDS            EGFP: the original enhanced GFP (Yang et al., 1996) mammalian codon-optimized
   3443..3526    +  CDS            large T antigen (fragment): large T antigen from SV40 (simian virus 40)
   3549..3670    +  polyA_signal   SV40 poly(A) signal: SV40 polyadenylation signal
   3704..4132    -  rep_origin     f1 ori (sequence partly withheld): f1 bacteriophage origin of replication; arrow indicates direction of (+) strand synthesis
   4159..4263    +  promoter       AmpR promoter: bla
   4265..4622    +  promoter       SV40 promoter: SV40 enhancer and early promoter
   4657..5451    +  CDS            NeoR/KanR: aminoglycoside phosphotransferase from Tn5; aph(3')-II (or nptII); confers resistance to neomycin, kanamycin, and G418 (Geneticin®)
   5472..5624    +  CDS            ble (fragment): BLE_KLEPN - Experimental evidence at protein level: Swiss-Prot protein existence level 1. Binding protein with a strong affinity to the bleomycin family of antibiotics. Binds to CL990; an antimitotic-antibiotic compound. From Klebsiella pneumoniae.
   5683..5730    +  polyA_signal   HSV TK poly(A) signal: herpes simplex virus thymidine kinase polyadenylation signal (Cole and Stacy, 1985)
   5821..5837    -  polyA_signal   bGH poly(A) signal (fragment): bovine growth hormone polyadenylation signal
   6059..6647    +  rep_origin     ori: high-copy-number ColE1/pMB1/pBR322/pUC origin of replication
   6762..6821    +  enhancer       CMV enhancer (fragment): human cytomegalovirus immediate early enhancer
>Addgene plasmid #123589 | pEGFP-N1-C-Fzd6 | addgene full sequence | sequence record 244126 | Addgene NGS Result
CGTTACATAACTTACGGTAAATGGCCCGCCTGGCTGACCGCCCAACGACCCCCGCCCATTGACGTCAATA
ATGACGTATGTTCCCATAGTAACGCCAATAGGGACTTTCCATTGACGTCAATGGGTGGAGTATTTACGGT
AAACTGCCCACTTGGCAGTACATCAAGTGTATCATATGCCAAGTACGCCCCCTATTGACGTCAATGACGG
TAAATGGCCCGCCTGGCATTATGCCCAGTACATGACCTTATGGGACTTTCCTACTTGGCAGTACATCTAC
GTATTAGTCATCGCTATTACCATGGTGATGCGGTTTTGGCAGTACATCAATGGGCGTGGATAGCGGTTTG
ACTCACGGGGATTTCCAAGTCTCCACCCCATTGACGTCAATGGGAGTTTGTTTTGGCACCAAAATCAACG
GGACTTTCCAAAATGTCGTAACAACTCCGCCCCATTGACGCAAATGGGCGGTAGGCGTGTACGGTGGGAG
GTCTATATAAGCAGAGCTGGTTTAGTGAACCGTCAGATCCGCTAGCGCTACCGGACTCAGATCTCGAGAT
GGAAAGGTCCCCGTTTCTGTTGGCGTGCATTCTTCTGCCCCTCGTAAGAGGACACAGCCTTTTCACCTGT
GAGCCAATCACCGTTCCCAGATGTATGAAAATGACTTACAACATGACGTTCTTCCCTAACCTGATGGGTC
ATTATGACCAGGGGATCGCTGCTGTGGAAATGGGGCACTTTCTGCATCTTGCAAATCTAGAATGTTCACC
AAACATTGAAATGTTCCTTTGCCAAGCTTTTATACCAACCTGCACAGAGCAAATTCATGTAGTTCTACCC
TGTCGGAAATTGTGTGAGAAAATAGTTTCTGATTGCAAAAAACTAATGGACACTTTTGGCATCCGATGGC
CTGAAGAACTTGAATGTAACAGATTGCCACACTGTGATGACACTGTTCCTGTAACTTCTCATCCACACAC
AGAGCTTTCTGGGCCACAGAAGAAATCAGATCAAGTCCCAAGAGACATTGGATTTTGGTGTCCAAAGCAC
CTTAGGACTTCCGGGGACCAAGGCTATAGGTTTCTGGGAATTGAACAGTGTGCCCCTCCGTGCCCCAATA
TGTATTTTAAAAGTGATGAACTAGACTTTGCCAAAAGTTTCATAGGAATAGTTTCAATATTTTGTCTTTG
TGCAACTCTGTTCACGTTCCTTACATTTTTAATTGACGTTAGACGATTCAGATACCCAGAGAGACCAATT
ATCTATTACTCTGTCTGCTACAGCATTGTCTCTCTCATGTACTTCGTGGGGTTTTTGCTGGGCAATAGCA
CGGCTTGTAATAAGGCAGACGAGAAGCTGGAGCTCGGGGACACCGTTGTCCTAGGGTCAAAGAATAAGGC
TTGCAGTGTGGTATTTATGTTTCTGTATTTTTTTACAATGGCTGGCACCGTGTGGTGGGTGATTCTCACC
ATTACGTGGTTCTTAGCTGCCGGGAGAAAATGGAGTTGCGAAGCTATTGAACAAAAAGCAGTGTGGTTCC
ATGCCGTTGCCTGGGGGGCGCCCGGGTTCCTGACCGTCATGCTGCTCGCTATGAATAAGGTTGAAGGAGA
CAACATTAGCGGCGTTTGCTTCGTTGGCCTGTATGACCTGGACGCCTCTCGCTACTTCGTCCTTCTGCCT
CTGTGCCTCTGCGTATTTGTTGGGCTGTCTCTCCTCTTAGCCGGCATCATCTCCTTGAATCATGTCCGAC
AAGTCATACAGCATGATGGCCGGAACCAAGAGAAGCTAAAGAAATTCATGATTCGCATCGGAGTCTTCAG
TGGCCTGTATCTTGTGCCCTTAGTGACACTTCTCGGTTGCTATGTCTATGAGCTAGTGAACAGGATCACC
TGGGAGATGACATGGTTCTCTGATCATTGTCACCAGTACCGCATCCCGTGCCCTTACCAGGCAAATCCAA
AAGCTCGACCAGAATTGGCTTTATTTATGATAAAATATCTGATGACATTAATTGTTGGTATCTCTGCGGT
CTTCTGGGTTGGAAGCAAAAAGACGTGCACAGAATGGGCCGGGTTCTTTAAGCGAAACCGCAAGCGAGAC
CCCATCAGTGAGAGCCGCCGAGTGCTGCAAGAGTCCTGTGAGTTCTTCCTGAAGCACAACTCTAAAGTGA
AGCACAAGAAGAAGCATGGCGCACCAGGGCCTCATAGGCTGAAGGTCATTTCCAAGTCCATGGGAACTAG
CACAGGAGCGACCACAAATCATGGCACCTCTGCCATGGCAATCGCTGACCATGATTACTTAGGGCAAGAA
ACTTCAACAGAAGTCCACACCTCCCCAGAAGCATCCGTCAAAGAGGGACGAGCAGACCGAGCAAACACTC
CCAGCGCCAAAGATCGGGACTGTGGGGAATCTGCAGGGCCCAGTTCCAAGCTCTCTGGGAACCGGAACGG
CAGGGAAAGCCGAGCGGGCGGCCTGAAGGAGAGAAGCAATGGATCAGAGGGGGCTCCAAGTGAAGGAAGG
GTAAGTCCAAAGAGCAGCGTTCCTGAGACTGGCCTGATAGACTGCAGCACTTCACAGGCCGCCAGTTCTC
CAGAACCAACCAGCCTCAAGGGCTCCACATCTCTGCCTGTTCACTCAGCTTCCAGAGCTAGGAAAGAGCA
GGGTGCTGGCAGCCATTCCGACGCTATGGATCCACCGGTCGCCACCATGGTGAGCAAGGGCGAGGAGCTG
TTCACCGGGGTGGTGCCCATCCTGGTCGAGCTGGACGGCGACGTAAACGGCCACAAGTTCAGCGTGTCCG
GCGAGGGCGAGGGCGATGCCACCTACGGCAAGCTGACCCTGAAGTTCATCTGCACCACCGGCAAGCTGCC
CGTGCCCTGGCCCACCCTCGTGACCACCCTGACCTACGGCGTGCAGTGCTTCAGCCGCTACCCCGACCAC
ATGAAGCAGCACGACTTCTTCAAGTCCGCCATGCCCGAAGGCTACGTCCAGGAGCGCACCATCTTCTTCA
AGGACGACGGCAACTACAAGACCCGCGCCGAGGTGAAGTTCGAGGGCGACACCCTGGTGAACCGCATCGA
GCTGAAGGGCATCGACTTCAAGGAGGACGGCAACATCCTGGGGCACAAGCTGGAGTACAACTACAACAGC
CACAACGTCTATATCATGGCCGACAAGCAGAAGAACGGCATCAAGGTGAACTTCAAGATCCGCCACAACA
TCGAGGACGGCAGCGTGCAGCTCGCCGACCACTACCAGCAGAACACCCCCATCGGCGACGGCCCCGTGCT
GCTGCCCGACAACCACTACCTGAGCACCCAGTCCGCCCTGAGCAAAGACCCCAACGAGAAGCGCGATCAC
ATGGTCCTGCTGGAGTTCGTGACCGCCGCCGGGATCACTCTCGGCATGGACGAGCTGTACAAGTAAAGCG
GCCGCGACTCTAGATCATAATCAGCCATACCACATTTGTAGAGGTTTTACTTGCTTTAAAAAACCTCCCA
CACCTCCCCCTGAACCTGAAACATAAAATGAATGCAATTGTTGTTGTTAACTTGTTTATTGCAGCTTATA
ATGGTTACAAATAAAGCAATAGCATCACAAATTTCACAAATAAAGCATTTTTTTCACTGCATTCTAGTTG
TGGTTTGTCCAAACTCATCAATGTATCTTAAGGCGTAAATTGTAAGCGTTAATATTTTGTTAAAATTCGC
GTTAAATTTTTGTTAAATCAGCTCATTTTTTAACCAATAGGCCGAAATCGGCAAAATCCCTTATAAATCA
AAAGAATAGACCGAGATAGGGT
[37 nt withheld, positions 3803-3839]
AAAGAACGTGGACTCCAACGTCAAAGG
[49 nt withheld, positions 3867-3915]
T
[91 nt withheld, positions 3917-4007]
G
[124 nt withheld, positions 4009-4132]
CAGGTGGCACTTTTCGGGGAAATGTGCGCGGAACCCCTATTTGTTTATTTTTCTAAATACATTCAAATAT
GTATCCGCTCATGAGACAATAACCCTGATAAATGCTTCAATAATATTGAAAAAGGAAGAGTCCTGAGGCG
GAAAGAACCAGCTGTGGAATGTGTGTCAGTTAGGGTGTGGAAAGTCCCCAGGCTCCCCAGCAGGCAGAAG
TATGCAAAGCATGCATCTCAATTAGTCAGCAACCAGGTGTGGAAAGTCCCCAGGCTCCCCAGCAGGCAGA
AGTATGCAAAGCATGCATCTCAATTAGTCAGCAACCATAGTCCCGCCCCTAACTCCGCCCATCCCGCCCC
TAACTCCGCCCAGTTCCGCCCATTCTCCGCCCCATGGCTGACTAATTTTTTTTATTTATGCAGAGGCCGA
GGCCGCCTCGGCCTCTGAGCTATTCCAGAAGTAGTGAGGAGGCTTTTTTGGAGGCCTAGGCTTTTGCAAA
GATCGATCAAGAGACAGGATGAGGATCGTTTCGCATGATTGAACAAGATGGATTGCACGCAGGTTCTCCG
GCCGCTTGGGTGGAGAGGCTATTCGGCTATGACTGGGCACAACAGACAATCGGCTGCTCTGATGCCGCCG
TGTTCCGGCTGTCAGCGCAGGGGCGCCCGGTTCTTTTTGTCAAGACCGACCTGTCCGGTGCCCTGAATGA
ACTGCAAGACGAGGCAGCGCGGCTATCGTGGCTGGCCACGACGGGCGTTCCTTGCGCAGCTGTGCTCGAC
GTTGTCACTGAAGCGGGAAGGGACTGGCTGCTATTGGGCGAAGTGCCGGGGCAGGATCTCCTGTCATCTC
ACCTTGCTCCTGCCGAGAAAGTATCCATCATGGCTGATGCAATGCGGCGGCTGCATACGCTTGATCCGGC
TACCTGCCCATTCGACCACCAAGCGAAACATCGCATCGAGCGAGCACGTACTCGGATGGAAGCCGGTCTT
GTCGATCAGGATGATCTGGACGAAGAGCATCAGGGGCTCGCGCCAGCCGAACTGTTCGCCAGGCTCAAGG
CGAGCATGCCCGACGGCGAGGATCTCGTCGTGACCCATGGCGATGCCTGCTTGCCGAATATCATGGTGGA
AAATGGCCGCTTTTCTGGATTCATCGACTGTGGCCGGCTGGGTGTGGCGGACCGCTATCAGGACATAGCG
TTGGCTACCCGTGATATTGCTGAAGAGCTTGGCGGCGAATGGGCTGACCGCTTCCTCGTGCTTTACGGTA
TCGCCGCTCCCGATTCGCAGCGCATCGCCTTCTATCGCCTTCTTGACGAGTTCTTCTGAGCGGGACTCTG
GGGTTCGAAATGACCGACCAAGCGACGCCCAACCTGCCATCACGAGATTTCGATTCCACCGCCGCCTTCT
ATGAAAGGTTGGGCTTCGGAATCGTTTTCCGGGACGCCGGCTGGATGATCCTCCAGCGCGGGGATCTCAT
GCTGGAGTTCTTCGCCCACCCTAGGGGGAGGCTAACTGAAACACGGAAGGAGACAATACCGGAAGGAACC
CGCGCTATGACGGCAATAAAAAGACAGAATAAAACGCACGGTGTTGGGTCGTTTGTTCATAAACGCGGGG
TTCGGTCCCAGGGCTGGCACTCTGTCGATACCCCACCGAGACCCCATTGGGGCCAATACGCCCGCGTTTC
TTCCTTTTCCCCACCCCACCCCCCAAGTTCGGGTGAAGGCCCAGGGCTCGCAGCCAACGTCGGGGCGGCA
GGCCCTGCCATAGCCTCAGGTTACTCATATATACTTTAGATTGATTTAAAACTTCATTTTTAATTTAAAA
GGATCTAGGTGAAGATCCTTTTTGATAATCTCATGACCAAAATCCCTTAACGTGAGTTTTCGTTCCACTG
AGCGTCAGACCCCGTAGAAAAGATCAAAGGATCTTCTTGAGATCCTTTTTTTCTGCGCGTAATCTGCTGC
TTGCAAACAAAAAAACCACCGCTACCAGCGGTGGTTTGTTTGCCGGATCAAGAGCTACCAACTCTTTTTC
CGAAGGTAACTGGCTTCAGCAGAGCGCAGATACCAAATACTGTTCTTCTAGTGTAGCCGTAGTTAGGCCA
CCACTTCAAGAACTCTGTAGCACCGCCTACATACCTCGCTCTGCTAATCCTGTTACCAGTGGCTGCTGCC
AGTGGCGATAAGTCGTGTCTTACCGGGTTGGACTCAAGACGATAGTTACCGGATAAGGCGCAGCGGTCGG
GCTGAACGGGGGGTTCGTGCACACAGCCCAGCTTGGAGCGAACGACCTACACCGAACTGAGATACCTACA
GCGTGAGCTATGAGAAAGCGCCACGCTTCCCGAAGGGAGAAAGGCGGACAGGTATCCGGTAAGCGGCAGG
GTCGGAACAGGAGAGCGCACGAGGGAGCTTCCAGGGGGAAACGCCTGGTATCTTTATAGTCCTGTCGGGT
TTCGCCACCTCTGACTTGAGCGTCGATTTTTGTGATGCTCGTCAGGGGGGCGGAGCCTATGGAAAAACGC
CAGCAACGCGGCCTTTTTACGGTTCCTGGCCTTTTGCTGGCCTTTTGCTCACATGTTCTTTCCTGCGTTA
TCCCCTGATTCTGTGGATAACCGTATTACCGCCATGCATTAGTTATTAATAGTAATCAATTACGGGGTCA
TTAGTTCATAGCCCATATATGGAGTTCCG
